>Addgene plasmid #14126 | pET20b-delta133HtrA2 | addgene full sequence | sequence record 404930 | Addgene NGS Result
TAATACGACTCACTATAGGGAGACCACAACGGTTTCCCTCTAGAAATAATTTTGTTTAACTTTAAGAAGG
AGATATACATATGGCCGTCCCTAGCCCGCCGCCCGCTTCTCCCCGGAGTCAGTACAACTTCATCGCAGAT
GTGGTGGAGAAGACAGCACCTGCCGTGGTCTATATCGAGATCCTGGACCGGCACCCTTTCTTGGGCCGCG
AGGTCCCTATCTCGAACGGCTCAGGGTTCGTGGTGGCTGCCGATGGGCTCATTGTCACCAACGCCCATGT
GGTGGCTGATCGGCGCAGAGTCCGTGTGAGACTGCTAAGCGGCGACACGTATGAGGCCGTGGTCACAGCT
GTGGATCCCGTGGCAGACATCGCAACGCTGAGGATTCAGACTAAGGAGCCTCTCCCCACGCTGCCTCTGG
GACGCTCAGCTGATGTCCGGCAAGGGGAGTTTGTTGTTGCAATGGGAAGTCCCTTTGCACTGCAGAACAC
GATCACATCCGGCATTGTTAGCTCTGCTCAGCGTCCAGCCAGAGACCTGGGACTTCCGCAAACCAATGTG
GAATACATTCAAACTGATGCAGCTATTGATTTTGGAAACTCTGGAGGTCCCCTGGTTAACCTGGATGGGG
AGGTGATTGGAGTGAACACCATGAAGGTCACAGCTGGAATCTCCTTTGCCATCCCTTCTGATCGTCTTCG
AGAGTTTCTGCATCGTGGGGAAAAGAAGAATTCCTCCTCCGGAATCAGTGGGTCCCAGCGGCGCTACATT
GGGGTGATGATGCTGACCCTGAGTCCCAGCATCCTTGCTGAACTACAGCTTCGAGAACCAAGCTTTCCCG
ATGTTCAGCATGGTGTACTCATCCATAAAGTCATCCTGGGCTCCCCTGCACACCGGGCTGGTCTGCGGCC
TGGTGATGTGATTTTGGCCATTGGGGAGCAGATGGTACAAAATGCTGAAGATGTTTATGAAGCTGTTCGA
ACCCAATCCCAGTTGGCAGTGCAGATCCGGCGGGGACGAGAAACACTGACCTTATATGTGACCCCTGAGG
TCACAGAACTCGAGCACCACCACCACCACCACTGAGATCCGGCTGCTAACAAAGCCCGAAAGGAAGCTGA
GTTGGCTGCTGCCACCGCTGAGCAATAACTAGCATAACCCCTTGGGGCCTCTAAACGGGTCTTGAGGGGT
TTTTTGCTGAAAGGAGGAACTATATCCGGATTGGCGAATGGG
[124 nt withheld, positions 1233-1356]
C
[91 nt withheld, positions 1358-1448]
A
[49 nt withheld, positions 1450-1498]
CCTTTGACGTTGGAGTCCACGTTCTTT
[37 nt withheld, positions 1526-1562]
ACCCTATCTCGGTCTATTCTTTTGATTTATAAGGGATTTTGCCGATTTCGGCCTATTGGTTAAAAAATGA
GCTGATTTAACAAAAATTTAACGCGAATTTTAACAAAATATTAACGCTTACAATTTAGGTGGCACTTTTC
GGGGAAATGTGCGCGGAACCCCTATTTGTTTATTTTTCTAAATACATTCAAATATGTATCCGCTCATGAG
ACAATAACCCTGATAAATGCTTCAATAATATTGAAAAAGGAAGAGTATGAGTATTCAACATTTCCGTGTC
GCCCTTATTCCCTTTTTTGCGGCATTTTGCCTTCCTGTTTTTGCTCACCCAGAAACGCTGGTGAAAGTAA
AAGATGCTGAAGATCAGTTGGGTGCACGAGTGGGTTACATCGAACTGGATCTCAACAGCGGTAAGATCCT
TGAGAGTTTTCGCCCCGAAGAACGTTTTCCAATGATGAGCACTTTTAAAGTTCTGCTATGTGGCGCGGTA
TTATCCCGTATTGACGCCGGGCAAGAGCAACTCGGTCGCCGCATACACTATTCTCAGAATGACTTGGTTG
AGTACTCACCAGTCACAGAAAAGCATCTTACGGATGGCATGACAGTAAGAGAATTATGCAGTGCTGCCAT
AACCATGAGTGATAACACTGCGGCCAACTTACTTCTGACAACGATCGGAGGACCGAAGGAGCTAACCGCT
TTTTTGCACAACATGGGGGATCATGTAACTCGCCTTGATCGTTGGGAACCGGAGCTGAATGAAGCCATAC
CAAACGACGAGCGTGACACCACGATGCCTGCAGCAATGGCAACAACGTTGCGCAAACTATTAACTGGCGA
ACTACTTACTCTAGCTTCCCGGCAACAATTAATAGACTGGATGGAGGCGGATAAAGTTGCAGGACCACTT
CTGCGCTCGGCCCTTCCGGCTGGCTGGTTTATTGCTGATAAATCTGGAGCCGGTGAGCGTGGGTCTCGCG
GTATCATTGCAGCACTGGGGCCAGATGGTAAGCCCTCCCGTATCGTAGTTATCTACACGACGGGGAGTCA
GGCAACTATGGATGAACGAAATAGACAGATCGCTGAGATAGGTGCCTCACTGATTAAGCATTGGTAACTG
TCAGACCAAGTTTACTCATATATACTTTAGATTGATTTAAAACTTCATTTTTAATTTAAAAGGATCTAGG
TGAAGATCCTTTTTGATAATCTCATGACCAAAATCCCTTAACGTGAGTTTTCGTTCCACTGAGCGTCAGA
CCCCGTAGAAAAGATCAAAGGATCTTCTTGAGATCCTTTTTTTCTGCGCGTAATCTGCTGCTTGCAAACA
AAAAAACCACCGCTACCAGCGGTGGTTTGTTTGCCGGATCAAGAGCTACCAACTCTTTTTCCGAAGGTAA
CTGGCTTCAGCAGAGCGCAGATACCAAATACTGTCCTTCTAGTGTAGCCGTAGTTAGGCCACCACTTCAA
GAACTCTGTAGCACCGCCTACATACCTCGCTCTGCTAATCCTGTTACCAGTGGCTGCTGCCAGTGGCGAT
AAGTCGTGTCTTACCGGGTTGGACTCAAGACGATAGTTACCGGATAAGGCGCAGCGGTCGGGCTGAACGG
GGGGTTCGTGCACACAGCCCAGCTTGGAGCGAACGACCTACACCGAACTGAGATACCTACAGCGTGAGCT
ATGAGAAAGCGCCACGCTTCCCGAAGGGAGAAAGGCGGACAGGTATCCGGTAAGCGGCAGGGTCGGAACA
GGAGAGCGCACGAGGGAGCTTCCAGGGGGAAACGCCTGGTATCTTTATAGTCCTGTCGGGTTTCGCCACC
TCTGACTTGAGCGTCGATTTTTGTGATGCTCGTCAGGGGGGCGGAGCCTATGGAAAAACGCCAGCAACGC
GGCCTTTTTACGGTTCCTGGCCTTTTGCTGGCCTTTTGCTCACATGTTCTTTCCTGCGTTATCCCCTGAT
TCTGTGGATAACCGTATTACCGCCTTTGAGTGAGCTGATACCGCTCGCCGCAGCCGAACGACCGAGCGCA
GCGAGTCAGTGAGCGAGGAAGCGGAAGAGCGCCTGATGCGGTATTTTCTCCTTACGCATCTGTGCGGTAT
TTCACACCGCAATGGTGCACTCTCAGTACAATCTGCTCTGATGCCGCATAGTTAAGCCAGTATACACTCC
GCTATCGCTACGTGACTGGGTCATGGCTGCGCCCCGACACCCGCCAACACCCGCTGACGCGCCCTGACGG
GCTTGTCTGCTCCCGGCATCCGCTTACAGACAAGCTGTGACCGTCTCCGGGAGCTGCATGTGTCAGAGGT
TTTCACCGTCATCACCGAAACGCGCGAGGCAGCTGCGGTAAAGCTCATCAGCGTGGTCGTGAAGCGATTC
ACAGATGTCTGCCTGTTCATCCGCGTCCAGCTCGTTGAGTTTCTCCAGAAGCGTTAATGTCTGGCTTCTG
ATAAAGCGGGCCATGTTAAGGGCGGTTTTTTCCTGTTTGGTCACTGATGCCTCCGTGTAAGGGGGATTTC
TGTTCATGGGGGTAATGATACCGATGAAACGAGAGAGGATGCTCACGATACGGGTTACTGATGATGAACA
TGCCCGGTTACTGGAACGTTGTGAGGGTAAACAACTGGCGGTATGGATGCGGCGGGACCAGAGAAAAATC
ACTCAGGGTCAATGCCAGCGCTTCGTTAATACAGATGTAGGTGTTCCACAGGGTAGCCAGCAGCATCCTG
CGATGCAGATCCGGAACATAATGGTGCAGGGCGCTGACTTCCGCGTTTCCAGACTTTACGAAACACGGAA
ACCGAAGACCATTCATGTTGTTGCTCAGGTCGCAGACGTTTTGCAGCAGCAGTCGCTTCACGTTCGCTCG
CGTATCGGTGATTCATTCTGCTAACCAGTAAGGCAACCCCGCCAGCCTAGCCGGGTCCTCAACGACAGGA
GCACGATCATGCGCACCCGTGGCCAGGACCCAACGCTGCCCGAGATCTCGATCCCGCGAAAT
Features (pLannotate 1.2.2; 13 found; start..end, strand, type, name):
      1..19      +  promoter       T7 promoter: promoter for bacteriophage T7 RNA polymerase
     51..73      +  RBS            RBS: efficient ribosome binding site from bacteriophage T7 gene 10 (Olins and Rangwala, 1989)
     84..1058    +  CDS            HTRA2 (fragment): HTRA2_HUMAN - Also known as OMI, PRSS25. Experimental evidence at protein level: Swiss-Prot protein existence level 1. Serine protease that shows proteolytic activity against a non-specific substrate beta-casein. Promotes or induces cell death either by direct binding to and inhibition of BIRC proteins (also called inhibitor of apoptosis proteins, IAPs), leading to an increase in caspase activity, or by a BIRC inhibition-independent, caspase- independent and serine protease activity-dependent mechanism. Cleaves THAP5 and promotes its degradation during apoptosis. Isoform 2 seems to be proteoly
   1065..1082    +  CDS            9xHis (fragment): 9xHis affinity tag
   1092..1141    +  CDS            SET1 (fragment): solubility-enhancement tag derived from T7 phage gene 10B
   1149..1196    +  terminator     T7 terminator: transcription terminator for bacteriophage T7 RNA polymerase
   1233..1661    +  rep_origin     f1 ori (sequence partly withheld): f1 bacteriophage origin of replication; arrow indicates direction of (+) strand synthesis
   1714..1818    +  promoter       AmpR promoter: bla
   1819..2679    +  CDS            AmpR: β-lactamase; bla; confers resistance to ampicillin, carbenicillin, and related antibiotics
   2850..3438    +  rep_origin     ori: high-copy-number ColE1/pMB1/pBR322/pUC origin of replication
   3624..3763    -  misc_feature   bom: basis of mobility region from pBR322
   3865..4056    -  CDS            rop: Rop protein, which maintains plasmids at low copy number; rop
   4073..4453    +  CDS            YPB1_ECOLX: Protein predicted: Swiss-Prot protein existence level 4. From Escherichia coli.
