[The description below was written by a language model from this plasmid's Addgene catalogue record and pLannotate feature annotations shown in this document.]
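Description:
pET20b-delta133HtrA2 is a bacterial expression plasmid built on the Novagen pET20b backbone for producing a truncated form of the human serine protease HtrA2 (also called Omi) in E. coli. The sequenced plasmid is 4,564 nt. It is maintained through a ColE1/pMB1-type origin accompanied by the pBR322 bom region and a rop gene, and selected with ampicillin via the β-lactamase (AmpR) cassette. The catalogue lists the copy number as unknown. An f1 origin is also present, which allows single-stranded DNA to be rescued with helper phage.

The 978 bp insert was cloned between NdeI and XhoI and is annotated as a fragment of HTRA2. The "delta133" in the name suggests removal of the first 133 N-terminal residues, although the record does not define the deletion explicitly. Transcription is driven by the T7 promoter, so expression requires a host that supplies T7 RNA polymerase. Translation initiates from the strong phage T7 gene 10 ribosome binding site, and a T7 terminator closes the unit. Because the insert was placed at NdeI, no signal-peptide feature appears upstream of the coding sequence in the annotation. The open reading frame continues into a short C-terminal histidine tag (an 18 nt stretch, consistent with six histidines) for metal-affinity purification. The small "SET1" fragment annotated just downstream of the tag is probably an automated match within the terminator-proximal vector region rather than a functional fusion partner.

The associated work concerns the binding specificity and regulation of the protease and PDZ domains of HtrA2/Omi, so the plasmid is suited to preparing recombinant His-tagged protein for biochemical and enzymatic studies. The depositor also notes that transformants show temperature-sensitive colony formation on plates.
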