Addgene plasmid #14126: pET20b-delta133HtrA2
Depositing lab: L. Miguel Martins. Depositing organization: MRC Toxicology Unit. Publication: Binding specificity and regulation of the serine protease and PDZ domains of HtrA2/Omi. Martins LM, Turk BE, Cowling V, Borg A, Jarrell ET, Cantley LC, Downward J. J Biol Chem. 2003 Dec 5. 278(49):49417-27. 10.1074/jbc.M308659200 PubMed 14512424.
Backbone
  Vector backbone: pET20b
  Backbone manufacturer: Novagen
  Backbone size w/o insert (bp): 3584
  Vector type: Bacterial Expression
Growth in bacteria
  Bacterial resistance: Ampicillin, 100 μg/mL
  Growth temperature: 37°C
  Growth strain: DH5alpha
  Growth instructions: When transformed and plated on LB/agar/Amp plates, this plasmid will normally only produce colonies if the plates are incubated at room temp as opposed to 37oC. Following this, the bacteria when inoculated in liquid media will grow well at 37oC.
  Copy number: Unknown
Gene/Insert
  Gene/Insert name: HtrA2 (alt name: Omi)
  Species: H. sapiens (human)
  Insert size (bp): 978
  GenBank ID: NM_013247
  Entrez Gene: HTRA2 (a.k.a. MGCA8, OMI, PARK13, PRSS25)
  Tag / fusion protein: His (C terminal on insert)
  Cloning method: Restriction Enzyme; 5′ cloning site NdeI (unknown if destroyed); 3′ cloning site XhoI (unknown if destroyed)
  Sequencing primers: 5′ T7
Terms and licenses: Academic/Nonprofit Terms; Industry Terms: Not Available to Industry
How to cite: pET20b-delta133HtrA2 was a gift from L. Miguel Martins (Addgene plasmid # 14126 ; http://n2t.net/addgene:14126 ; RRID:Addgene_14126)
