>Addgene plasmid #14126 | pET20b-delta133HtrA2 | addgene partial sequence | sequence record 20279 | T7 5'-TAATACGACTCACTATAGGG-3'
GGCCGTCCCTAGCCCGCCGCCCGCTTCTCCCCGGAGTCAGTACAACTTCATCGCAGATGTGGTGGAGAAG
ACAGCACCTGCCGTGGTCTATATCGAGATCCTGGACCGGCACCCTTTCTTGGGCCGCGAGGTCCCTATCT
CGAACGGCTCAGGGTTCGTGGTGGCTGCCGATGGGCTCATTGTCACCAACGCCCATGTGGTGGCTGATCG
GCGCAGAGTCCGTGTGAGACTGCTAAGCGGCGACACGTATGAGGCCGTGGTCACAGCTGTGGATCCCGTG
GCAGACATCGCAACGCTGAGGATTCAGACTAAGGAGCCTCTCCCCACGCTGCCTCTGGGACGCTCAGCTG
ATGTCCGGCAAGGGGAGTTTGTTGTTGCAATGGGAAGTCCCTTTGCACTGCAGAACACGATCACATCCGG
CATTGTTAGCTCTGCTCAGCGTCCAGCCAGAGACCTGGGACTTCCGCAAACCAATGTGGAATACATTCAA
ACTGATGCAGCTATTGATTTTGGAAACTCTGGAGGTCCCCTGGTTAACCTGGATGGGGAGGTGATTGGAG
TGAACACCATGAAGGTCACAGCTGGAATCTCCTTTGCCATCCCTTCTGATCGTCTTCGAGAGTTTCTGCA
TCGTGGGGAAAAGAAGAATTCCTCCTCCGGAATCAGTGGGTCCCAGCGGCGCTACATTGGGGTGATGATG
CTGACCCTGAGTCCCAGCATCCTTGCTGAACTACAGCTT
